>Addgene plasmid #229436 | sgMARK2-R-3 | addgene full sequence | sequence record 456440 | Addgene NGS Result
TTAATGTAGTCTTATGCAATACTCTTGTAGTCTTGCAACATGGTAACGATGAGTTAGCAACATGCCTTAC
AAGGAGAGAAAAAGCACCGTGCATGCCGATTGGTGGAAGTAAGGTGGTACGATCGTGCCTTATTAGGAAG
GCAACAGACGGGTCTGACATGGATTGGACGAACCACTGAATTGCCGCATTGCAGAGATATTGTATTTAAG
TGCCTAGCTCGATACATAAACGGGTCTCTCTGGTTAGACCAGATCTGAGCCTGGGAGCTCTCTGGCTAAC
TAGGGAACCCACTGCTTAAGCCTCAATAAAGCTTGCCTTGAGTGCTTCAAGTAGTGTGTGCCCGTCTGTT
GTGTGACTCTGGTAACTAGAGATCCCTCAGACCCTTTTAGTCAGTGTGGAAAATCTCTAGCAGTGGCGCC
CGAACAGGGACTTGAAAGCGAAAGGGAAACCAGAGGAGCTCTCTCGACGCAGGACTCGGCTTGCTGAAGC
GCGCACGGCAAGAGGCGAGGGGCGGCGACTGGTGAGTACGCCAAAAATTTTGACTAGCGGAGGCTAGAAG
GAGAGAGATGGGTGCGAGAGCGTCAGTATTAAGCGGGGGAGAATTAGATCGCGATGGGAAAAAATTCGGT
TAAGGCCAGGGGGAAAGAAAAAATATAAATTAAAACATATAGTATGGGCAAGCAGGGAGCTAGAACGATT
CGCAGTTAATCCTGGCCTGTTAGAAACATCAGAAGGCTGTAGACAAATACTGGGACAGCTACAACCATCC
CTTCAGACAGGATCAGAAGAACTTAGATCATTATATAATACAGTAGCAACCCTCTATTGTGTGCATCAAA
GGATAGAGATAAAAGACACCAAGGAAGCTTTAGACAAGATAGAGGAAGAGCAAAACAAAAGTAAGACCAC
CGCACAGCAAGCGGCCGCTGATCTTCAGACCTGGAGGAGGAGATATGAGGGACAATTGGAGAAGTGAATT
ATATAAATATAAAGTAGTAAAAATTGAACCATTAGGAGTAGCACCCACCAAGGCAAAGAGAAGAGTGGTG
CAGAGAGAAAAAAGAGCAGTGGGAATAGGAGCTTTGTTCCTTGGGTTCTTGGGAGCAGCAGGAAGCACTA
TGGGCGCAGCGTCAATGACGCTGACGGTACAGGCCAGACAATTATTGTCTGGTATAGTGCAGCAGCAGAA
CAATTTGCTGAGGGCTATTGAGGCGCAACAGCATCTGTTGCAACTCACAGTCTGGGGCATCAAGCAGCTC
CAGGCAAGAATCCTGGCTGTGGAAAGATACCTAAAGGATCAACAGCTCCTGGGGATTTGGGGTTGCTCTG
GAAAACTCATTTGCACCACTGCTGTGCCTTGGAATGCTAGTTGGAGTAATAAATCTCTGGAACAGATTTG
GAATCACACGACCTGGATGGAGTGGGACAGAGAAATTAACAATTACACAAGCTTAATACACTCCTTAATT
GAAGAATCGCAAAACCAGCAAGAAAAGAATGAACAAGAATTATTGGAATTAGATAAATGGGCAAGTTTGT
GGAATTGGTTTAACATAACAAATTGGCTGTGGTATATAAAATTATTCATAATGATAGTAGGAGGCTTGGT
AGGTTTAAGAATAGTTTTTGCTGTACTTTCTATAGTGAATAGAGTTAGGCAGGGATATTCACCATTATCG
TTTCAGACCCACCTCCCAACCCCGAGGGGACCCAGAGAGGGCCTATTTCCCATGATTCCTTCATATTTGC
ATATACGATACAAGGCTGTTAGAGAGATAATTAGAATTAATTTGACTGTAAACACAAAGATATTAGTACA
AAATACGTGACGTAGAAAGTAATAATTTCTTGGGTAGTTTGCAGTTTTAAAATTATGTTTTAAAATGGAC
TATCATATGCTTACCGTAACTTGAAAGTATTTCGATTTCTTGGCTTTATATATCTTGTGGAAAGGACGAA
ACACCGCTTGTCATGGAGTACGCTAGGTTTCAGAGCTATGCACAAGAGTGCATAGCAAGTTGAAATAAGG
CTAGTCCGTTATCAACTTTGCTGGAAACAGCAAAGTGGCACCGAGTCGGTGCTTTTTTTGCGTGACCGAG
CTTGTCTGCCCGCGCAGTCCACTAGACAGACGCGCAGAGGTCGGGCGGGCCTAGGGCCAATTTCCCATGG
TTCCCTTCATTTGCATATATGATGTAATAAGGTTATGGAGACTATTAAACTTAGCCCTAATCAAACTATA
TGATGATAATGTGTGTGGTACAAAAGGTCATAACTTATTATATACTTTGAAACTTAAAAAAGGGTTACAG
TTTAGTCACCATAACTGTAAAATTTTTTCTATTCTTAGCTTTATATAGTTCTTGAGAGGCCATGTTTATC
GTTGCGGTCAGGTCACGCCGCGTTTAAGAGCTATGCTGGAAACAGCATAGCAAGTTTAAATAAGGCTAGT
CCGTTATCAACTTTGCTGGAAACAGCAAAGTGGCACCGAGTCGGTGCTTTTTTTGAATTCTAGATCTTGA
GACAAATGGCAGTATTCATCCACAATTTTAAAAGAAAAGGGGGGATTGGGGGGTACAGTGCAGGGGAAAG
AATAGTAGACATAATAGCAACAGACATACAAACTAAAGAATTACAAAAACAAATTACAAAAATTCAAAAT
TTTCGGGTTTATTACAGGGACAGCAGAGATCCACTTTGGCGCCGGCTCGAGTGGCTCCGGTGCCCGTCAG
TGGGCAGAGCGCACATCGCCCACAGTCCCCGAGAAGTTGGGGGGAGGGGTCGGCAATTGAACCGGTGCCT
AGAGAAGGTGGCGCGGGGTAAACTGGGAAAGTGATGTCGTGTACTGGCTCCGCCTTTTTCCCGAGGGTGG
GGGAGAACCGTATATAAGTGCAGTAGTCGCCGTGAACGTTCTTTTTCGCAACGGGTTTGCCGCCAGAACA
CAGGTGTCGTGACGCGGGATCCGCCACCATGGATTACAAAGACGATGACGATAAGATGGTGAGCAAGGGC
GAGGAGCTGTTCACCGGGGTGGTGCCCATCCTGGTCGAGCTGGACGGCGACGTAAACGGCCACAAGTTCA
GCGTGTCCGGCGAGGGCGAGGGCGATGCCACCTACGGCAAGCTGACCCTGAAGTTCATCTGCACCACCGG
CAAGCTGCCCGTGCCCTGGCCCACCCTCGTGACCACCCTGACCTACGGCGTGCAGTGCTTCAGCCGCTAC
CCCGACCACATGAAGCAGCACGACTTCTTCAAGTCCGCCATGCCCGAAGGCTACGTCCAGGAGCGCACCA
TCTTCTTCAAGGACGACGGCAACTACAAGACCCGCGCCGAGGTGAAGTTCGAGGGCGACACCCTGGTGAA
CCGCATCGAGCTGAAGGGCATCGACTTCAAGGAGGACGGCAACATCCTGGGGCACAAGCTGGAGTACAAC
TACAACAGCCACAACGTCTATATCATGGCCGACAAGCAGAAGAACGGCATCAAGGTGAACTTCAAGATCC
GCCACAACATCGAGGACGGCAGCGTGCAGCTCGCCGACCACTACCAGCAGAACACCCCCATCGGCGACGG
CCCCGTGCTGCTGCCCGACAACCACTACCTGAGCACCCAGTCCGCCCTGAGCAAAGACCCCAACGAGAAG
CGCGATCACATGGTCCTGCTGGAGTTCGTGACCGCCGCCGGGATCACTCTCGGCATGGACGAGCTGTACA
AGGCTAGCGGCAGCGGCGCCACCAACTTCAGCCTGCTGAAGCAGGCCGGCGACGTGGAGGAGAACCCCGG
CCCCATGAAGACCTTCAACATCTCTCAGCAGGACCTTGAGCTGGTGGAAGTTGCCACTGAGAAAATCACC
ATGCTCTATGAGGACAACAAGCACCATGTTGGTGCTGCCATCAGGACCAAGACAGGAGAAATCATCTCTG
CTGTCCACATTGAAGCCTACATTGGCAGGGTCACTGTGTGTGCAGAGGCCATTGCCATTGGGTCTGCAGT
CTCCAATGGGCAGAAGGACTTTGACACCATTGTGGCTGTGAGGCACCCCTACAGTGATGAGGTGGACAGG
TCCATCAGAGTGGTGTCCCCCTGTGGCATGTGCAGGGAGCTCATCTCAGACTATGCCCCTGATTGCTTTG
TTCTGATTGAGATGAATGGCAAGCTGGTCAAGACAACCATTGAGGAGCTGATTCCACTGAAATACACCAG
AAACTAAAAGTAGCGCGTTAAGTCGACAATCAACCTCTGGATTACAAAATTTGTGAAAGATTGACTGGTA
TTCTTAACTATGTTGCTCCTTTTACGCTATGTGGATACGCTGCTTTAATGCCTTTGTATCATGCTATTGC
TTCCCGTATGGCTTTCATTTTCTCCTCCTTGTATAAATCCTGGTTGCTGTCTCTTTATGAGGAGTTGTGG
CCCGTTGTCAGGCAACGTGGCGTGGTGTGCACTGTGTTTGCTGACGCAACCCCCACTGGTTGGGGCATTG
CCACCACCTGTCAGCTCCTTTCCGGGACTTTCGCTTTCCCCCTCCCTATTGCCACGGCGGAACTCATCGC
CGCCTGCCTTGCCCGCTGCTGGACAGGGGCTCGGCTGTTGGGCACTGACAATTCCGTGGTGTTGTCGGGG
AAATCATCGTCCTTTCCTTGGCTGCTCGCCTGTGTTGCCACCTGGATTCTGCGCGGGACGTCCTTCTGCT
ACGTCCCTTCGGCCCTCAATCCAGCGGACCTTCCTTCCCGCGGCCTGCTGCCGGCTCTGCGGCCTCTTCC
GCGTCTTCGCCTTCGCCCTCAGACGAGTCGGATCTCCCTTTGGGCCGCCTCCCCGCGTCGACTTTAAGAC
CAATGACTTACAAGGCAGCTGTAGATCTTAGCCACTTTTTAAAAGAAAAGGGGGGACTGGAAGGGCTAAT
TCACTCCCAACGAAGACAAGATCTGCTTTTTGCTTGTACTGGGTCTCTCTGGTTAGACCAGATCTGAGCC
TGGGAGCTCTCTGGCTAACTAGGGAACCCACTGCTTAAGCCTCAATAAAGCTTGCCTTGAGTGCTTCAAG
TAGTGTGTGCCCGTCTGTTGTGTGACTCTGGTAACTAGAGATCCCTCAGACCCTTTTAGTCAGTGTGGAA
AATCTCTAGCAGTACGTATAGTAGTTCATGTCATCTTATTATTCAGTATTTATAACTTGCAAAGAAATGA
ATATCAGAGAGTGAGAGGAACTTGTTTATTGCAGCTTATAATGGTTACAAATAAAGCAATAGCATCACAA
ATTTCACAAATAAAGCATTTTTTTCACTGCATTCTAGTTGTGGTTTGTCCAAACTCATCAATGTATCTTA
TCATGTCTGGCTCTAGCTATCCCGCCCCTAACTCCGCCCATCCCGCCCCTAACTCCGCCCAGTTCCGCCC
ATTCTCCGCCCCATGGCTGACTAATTTTTTTTATTTATGCAGAGGCCGAGGCCGCCTCGGCCTCTGAGCT
ATTCCAGAAGTAGTGAGGAGGCTTTTTTGGAGGCCTAGGGACGTACCCAATTCGCCCTATAGTGAGTCGT
ATTACGCGCGCTCACTGGCCGTCGTTTTACAACGTCGTGACTGGGAAAACCCTGGCGTTACCCAACTTAA
TCGCCTTGCAGCACATCCCCCTTTCGCCAGCTGGCGTAATAGCGAAGAGGCCCGCACCGATCGCCCTTCC
CAACAGTTGCGCAGCCTGAATGGCGAATGGG
[124 nt withheld, positions 5702-5825]
C
[91 nt withheld, positions 5827-5917]
A
[49 nt withheld, positions 5919-5967]
CCTTTGACGTTGGAGTCCACGTTCTTT
[37 nt withheld, positions 5995-6031]
ACCCTATCTCGGTCTATTCTTTTGATTTATAAGGGATTTTGCCGATTTCGGCCTATTGGTTAAAAAATGA
GCTGATTTAACAAAAATTTAACGCGAATTTTAACAAAATATTAACGCTTACAATTTAGGTGGCACTTTTC
GGGGAAATGTGCGCGGAACCCCTATTTGTTTATTTTTCTAAATACATTCAAATATGTATCCGCTCATGAG
ACAATAACCCTGATAAATGCTTCAATAATATTGAAAAAGGAAGAGTATGAGTATTCAACATTTCCGTGTC
GCCCTTATTCCCTTTTTTGCGGCATTTTGCCTTCCTGTTTTTGCTCACCCAGAAACGCTGGTGAAAGTAA
AAGATGCTGAAGATCAGTTGGGTGCACGAGTGGGTTACATCGAACTGGATCTCAACAGCGGTAAGATCCT
TGAGAGTTTTCGCCCCGAAGAACGTTTTCCAATGATGAGCACTTTTAAAGTTCTGCTATGTGGCGCGGTA
TTATCCCGTATTGACGCCGGGCAAGAGCAACTCGGTCGCCGCATACACTATTCTCAGAATGACTTGGTTG
AGTACTCACCAGTCACAGAAAAGCATCTTACGGATGGCATGACAGTAAGAGAATTATGCAGTGCTGCCAT
AACCATGAGTGATAACACTGCGGCCAACTTACTTCTGACAACGATCGGAGGACCGAAGGAGCTAACCGCT
TTTTTGCACAACATGGGGGATCATGTAACTCGCCTTGATCGTTGGGAACCGGAGCTGAATGAAGCCATAC
CAAACGACGAGCGTGACACCACGATGCCTGTAGCAATGGCAACAACGTTGCGCAAACTATTAACTGGCGA
ACTACTTACTCTAGCTTCCCGGCAACAATTAATAGACTGGATGGAGGCGGATAAAGTTGCAGGACCACTT
CTGCGCTCGGCCCTTCCGGCTGGCTGGTTTATTGCTGATAAATCTGGAGCCGGTGAGCGTGGGTCTCGCG
GTATCATTGCAGCACTGGGGCCAGATGGTAAGCCCTCCCGTATCGTAGTTATCTACACGACGGGGAGTCA
GGCAACTATGGATGAACGAAATAGACAGATCGCTGAGATAGGTGCCTCACTGATTAAGCATTGGTAACTG
TCAGACCAAGTTTACTCATATATACTTTAGATTGATTTAAAACTTCATTTTTAATTTAAAAGGATCTAGG
TGAAGATCCTTTTTGATAATCTCATGACCAAAATCCCTTAACGTGAGTTTTCGTTCCACTGAGCGTCAGA
CCCCGTAGAAAAGATCAAAGGATCTTCTTGAGATCCTTTTTTTCTGCGCGTAATCTGCTGCTTGCAAACA
AAAAAACCACCGCTACCAGCGGTGGTTTGTTTGCCGGATCAAGAGCTACCAACTCTTTTTCCGAAGGTAA
CTGGCTTCAGCAGAGCGCAGATACCAAATACTGTTCTTCTAGTGTAGCCGTAGTTAGGCCACCACTTCAA
GAACTCTGTAGCACCGCCTACATACCTCGCTCTGCTAATCCTGTTACCAGTGGCTGCTGCCAGTGGCGAT
AAGTCGTGTCTTACCGGGTTGGACTCAAGACGATAGTTACCGGATAAGGCGCAGCGGTCGGGCTGAACGG
GGGGTTCGTGCACACAGCCCAGCTTGGAGCGAACGACCTACACCGAACTGAGATACCTACAGCGTGAGCT
ATGAGAAAGCGCCACGCTTCCCGAAGGGAGAAAGGCGGACAGGTATCCGGTAAGCGGCAGGGTCGGAACA
GGAGAGCGCACGAGGGAGCTTCCAGGGGGAAACGCCTGGTATCTTTATAGTCCTGTCGGGTTTCGCCACC
TCTGACTTGAGCGTCGATTTTTGTGATGCTCGTCAGGGGGGCGGAGCCTATGGAAAAACGCCAGCAACGC
GGCCTTTTTACGGTTCCTGGCCTTTTGCTGGCCTTTTGCTCACATGTTCTTTCCTGCGTTATCCCCTGAT
TCTGTGGATAACCGTATTACCGCCTTTGAGTGAGCTGATACCGCTCGCCGCAGCCGAACGACCGAGCGCA
GCGAGTCAGTGAGCGAGGAAGCGGAAGAGCGCCCAATACGCAAACCGCCTCTCCCCGCGCGTTGGCCGAT
TCATTAATGCAGCTGGCACGACAGGTTTCCCGACTGGAAAGCGGGCAGTGAGCGCAACGCAATTAATGTG
AGTTAGCTCACTCATTAGGCACCCCAGGCTTTACACTTTATGCTTCCGGCTCGTATGTTGTGTGGAATTG
TGAGCGGATAACAATTTCACACAGGAAACAGCTATGACCATGATTACGCCAAGCGCGCAATTAACCCTCA
CTAAAGGGAACAAAAGCTGGAGCTGCAAGC
Features (pLannotate 1.2.2; 29 found; start..end, strand, type, name):
      5..231     +  promoter       RSV promoter: Rous sarcoma virus enhancer/promoter
    232..412     +  LTR            5' LTR (truncated): truncated 5' long terminal repeat (LTR) from HIV-1
    459..584     +  misc_feature   HIV-1 Ψ: packaging signal of human immunodeficiency virus type 1
    568..931     +  CDS            HIV-1 gag (fragment): gag protein from human immunodeficiency virus 1; gag
   1077..1310    +  misc_feature   RRE: The Rev response element (RRE) of HIV-1 allows for Rev-dependent mRNA export from the nucleus to the cytoplasm.
   1687..1713    +  CDS            Rev (fragment): human immunodeficiency virus 1 (HIV-1) Rev protein; rev; enhances nuclear export of unspliced and incompletely spliced viral mRNAs
   1717..1957    +  promoter       U6 promoter: RNA polymerase III promoter for human U6 snRNA
   2010..2048    +  misc_RNA       tracrRNA (fragment): trans-activating CRISPR RNA for the Streptococcus pyogenes CRISPR/Cas9 system
   2420..2463    +  misc_RNA       tracrRNA (fragment): trans-activating CRISPR RNA for the Streptococcus pyogenes CRISPR/Cas9 system
   2546..2663    +  misc_feature   cPPT/CTS: central polypurine tract and central termination sequence of HIV-1
   2732..2943    +  promoter       EF-1α core promoter: core promoter for human elongation factor EF-1α
   2996..3712    +  CDS            EGFP: EGFP is a basic (constitutively fluorescent) green fluorescent protein published in 1996, derived from Aequorea victoria. It is reported to be a rapidly-maturing weak dimer with moderate acid sensitivity.
   3785..4204    +  CDS            bsr: BSR_BACCE - Experimental evidence at protein level: Swiss-Prot protein existence level 1. Catalyzes the deamination of the cytosine moiety of the antibiotics blasticidin S, cytomycin and acetylblasticidin S. From Bacillus cereus.
   4228..4816    +  misc_feature   WPRE: woodchuck hepatitis virus posttranscriptional regulatory element
   4867..4886    +  misc_feature   cPPT/CTS (fragment): central polypurine tract and central termination sequence of HIV-1
   4888..5121    +  LTR            3' LTR (ΔU3): self-inactivating 3' long terminal repeat (LTR) from HIV-1
   5199..5320    +  polyA_signal   SV40 poly(A) signal: SV40 polyadenylation signal
   5360..5495    +  rep_origin     SV40 ori: SV40 origin of replication
   5516..5534    -  promoter       T7 promoter: promoter for bacteriophage T7 RNA polymerase
   5542..5697    +  CDS            lacZα (fragment): LacZα fragment of β-galactosidase; lacZ fragment
   5702..6130    +  rep_origin     f1 ori (sequence partly withheld): f1 bacteriophage origin of replication; arrow indicates direction of (+) strand synthesis
   6183..6287    +  promoter       AmpR promoter: bla
   6288..7148    +  CDS            AmpR: β-lactamase; bla; confers resistance to ampicillin, carbenicillin, and related antibiotics
   7319..7907    +  rep_origin     ori: high-copy-number ColE1/pMB1/pBR322/pUC origin of replication
   8090..8182    +  CDS            lacI (fragment): lac repressor; lacI; The lac repressor binds to the lac operator to inhibit transcription in E. coli. This inhibition can be relieved by adding lactose or isopropyl-β-D-thiogalactopyranoside (IPTG).
   8195..8216    +  protein_bind   CAP binding site: CAP binding activates transcription in the presence of cAMP. E. coli catabolite activator protein
   8231..8261    +  promoter       lac promoter: promoter for the E. coli lac operon
   8269..8285    +  protein_bind   lac operator: The lac repressor binds to the lac operator to inhibit transcription in E. coli. This inhibition can be relieved by adding lactose or isopropyl-β-D-thiogalactopyranoside (IPTG). lac repressor encoded by lacI
   8330..8348    +  promoter       T3 promoter: promoter for bacteriophage T3 RNA polymerase
