[The description below was written by a language model from this plasmid's Addgene catalogue record and pLannotate feature annotations shown in this document.]
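Description:
sgMARK2-R-3 is a third-generation-style, self-inactivating lentiviral CRISPR guide vector built on the LentiVi backbone and intended for knockout of human MARK2 in mammalian cells. It is propagated in E. coli as a high-copy plasmid through a ColE1/pUC-type origin with ampicillin selection (AmpR); an f1 origin, an SV40 origin and poly(A) signal, and remnants of a lac/T7/T3 cloning region are also present in the backbone. The viral portion comprises an RSV promoter fused to a truncated HIV-1 5' LTR, which drives Tat-independent genomic RNA production, followed by the Ψ packaging signal with a gag fragment, the RRE for Rev-dependent export, a cPPT/CTS, WPRE to boost transcript stability and expression, and a ΔU3 3' LTR that inactivates LTR promoter activity after integration.

The payload is a dual-guide cassette. The record lists two spacer sequences and two Pol III promoters, human U6 and bovine U6. The feature table annotates only the human U6 promoter, but it detects two separate S. pyogenes tracrRNA scaffold fragments, consistent with two tandem sgRNA expression units; the second promoter presumably lies in the unannotated interval between them. Downstream, an EFS (EF-1α core) promoter drives EGFP linked by P2A to a blasticidin resistance gene (bsr), so transduced cells can be tracked by fluorescence or enriched by blasticidin selection. No Cas9 coding sequence is annotated, so the nuclease must be supplied separately, for example in Cas9-expressing cells. The associated work examines MARK2/MARK3 kinases as dependencies of YAP/TAZ in human cancer, and the construct serves for MARK2 loss-of-function experiments in that context.
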