Addgene plasmid #229436: sgMARK2-R-3
Purpose: knockout of MARK2
Depositing lab: Christopher Vakoc. Depositing organization: Cold Spring Harbor Laboratory. Publication: MARK2/MARK3 kinases are catalytic co-dependencies of YAP/TAZ in human cancer. Klingbeil O, Skopelitis D, Tonelli C, Yoshimoto T, Alpsoy A, Panepinto MC, Minicozzi F, Merrill JR, Cafiero AM, Aggarwal D, Russo S, Ha T, Demerdash OE, Wee TL, Spector DL, Lyons SK, Tuveson DA, Cifani P, Vakoc CR. Cancer Discov. 2024 Jul 26. doi: 10.1158/2159-8290.CD-23-1529. PubMed 39058094.
Backbone
  Vector backbone: LentiVi
  Vector type: Mammalian Expression, Lentiviral, CRISPR
  Selectable markers: Blasticidin ; GFP-P2A-BlastR
Growth in bacteria
  Bacterial resistance: Ampicillin, 100 μg/mL
  Growth temperature: 37°C
  Growth strain: NEB Stable
  Copy number: High Copy
Gene/Insert
  Gene/Insert name: sgMARK2-R-3
  gRNA/shRNA sequence: CTTGTCATGGAGTACGCTAG;TTGCGGTCAGGTCACGCCGC
  Species: H. sapiens (human)
  Entrez Gene: MARK2 (a.k.a. EMK-1, EMK1, PAR-1, Par-1b, Par1b)
  Promoter: hU6;bU6;EFS
  Cloning method: Gibson Cloning
Terms and licenses: Academic/Nonprofit Terms; Industry Terms: Not Available to Industry
How to cite: sgMARK2-R-3 was a gift from Christopher Vakoc (Addgene plasmid # 229436 ; http://n2t.net/addgene:229436 ; RRID:Addgene_229436)
